Addgene plasmid #200934: pCAGGS-△MTS-TFAM-V5
Purpose: expresses △MTS-TFAM-V5 in mammalian cells
Depositing lab: Hung-Chun Chang. Depositing organization: Lingang Laboratory.
Backbone
  Vector backbone: pCAGGS
  Backbone size w/o insert (bp): 4859
  Total vector size (bp): 5471
  Vector type: Mammalian Expression
Growth in bacteria
  Bacterial resistance: Ampicillin, 100 μg/mL
  Growth temperature: 37°C
  Growth strain: DH5alpha
  Copy number: High Copy
Gene/Insert
  Gene/Insert name: Transcription Factor A, Mitochondrial (alt name: TCF6)
  Species: H. sapiens (human)
  Insert size (bp): 612
  Mutation: deleted mitochondrial targeting sequence (MTS)
  GenBank ID: NM_003201.3
  Entrez Gene: TFAM (a.k.a. MTDPS15, MTTF1, MTTFA, TCF6, TCF6L1, TCF6L2, TCF6L3)
  Promoter: CAG
  Tag / fusion protein: V5 (C terminal on insert)
  Cloning method: Restriction Enzyme; 5′ cloning site NotI (not destroyed); 3′ cloning site MluI (not destroyed)
  Sequencing primers: 5′ GTTCGGCTTCTGGCGTGTGAC; 3′ TATGTCCTTCCGAGTGAGAGAC
Terms and licenses: Academic/Nonprofit Terms; Industry Terms: Not Available to Industry
How to cite: pCAGGS-△MTS-TFAM-V5 was a gift from Hung-Chun Chang (Addgene plasmid # 200934 ; http://n2t.net/addgene:200934 ; RRID:Addgene_200934)
