[The description below was written by a language model from this plasmid's Addgene catalogue record and pLannotate feature annotations shown in this document.]
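Description:
pCAGGS-△MTS-TFAM-V5 is a mammalian expression plasmid built on the pCAGGS backbone, with a listed total size of about 5.5 kb. It is propagated in E. coli from a high-copy ColE1/pUC-type origin and selected with ampicillin through the β-lactamase gene and its native promoter. The backbone also carries an SV40 origin of replication, which can support episomal amplification in cells that supply SV40 large T antigen. Remnants of lac regulatory sequences, an SV40 promoter fragment and an SV40 poly(A) signal are also annotated, and these appear to be leftover backbone elements. No mammalian selection marker is annotated, so the plasmid appears suited mainly to transient transfection.

The payload is human TFAM (mitochondrial transcription factor A, also called TCF6), cloned between NotI and MluI sites as a roughly 0.6 kb insert from which the N-terminal mitochondrial targeting sequence has been deleted. A V5 epitope tag is fused to the C-terminus for detection by immunoblotting, immunostaining or pull-down. Expression is driven by the CAG promoter, seen in the feature table as the CMV immediate-early enhancer followed by the chicken β-actin/rabbit β-globin chimeric intron. The transcript is terminated by the rabbit β-globin polyadenylation signal. The short HBB fragments flanking the insert are β-globin exon remnants typical of pCAGGS and are not part of the intended product.

TFAM normally acts inside mitochondria, where it binds mitochondrial DNA and helps initiate its transcription. Without the targeting sequence, the protein would be expected to remain outside the organelle. The construct is therefore useful for studying extramitochondrial TFAM or as a localisation-deficient comparison to the full-length protein, although the record states only that it expresses △MTS-TFAM-V5 in mammalian cells.
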