Features (pLannotate 1.2.2; 18 found; start..end, strand, type, name):
      5..384     +  enhancer       CMV enhancer: human cytomegalovirus immediate early enhancer
    662..1678    +  intron         chimeric intron: chimera between introns from chicken β-actin and rabbit β-globin
   1676..1732    +  CDS            HBB (fragment): HBB_LEPEU - Experimental evidence at protein level: Swiss-Prot protein existence level 1. Involved in oxygen transport from the lung to the various peripheral tissues. From Lepus europaeus (European hare).
   1748..2356    +  CDS            TFAM (fragment): TFAM_HUMAN - Also known as TCF6, TCF6L2. Experimental evidence at protein level: Swiss-Prot protein existence level 1. Binds to the mitochondrial light strand promoter and functions in mitochondrial transcription regulation (PubMed:29445193, PubMed:32183942). Component of the mitochondrial transcription initiation complex, composed at least of TFB2M, TFAM and POLRMT that is required for basal transcription of mitochondrial DNA (PubMed:29149603). In this complex, TFAM recruits POLRMT to a specific promoter whereas TFB2M induces structural changes in POLRMT to enable promoter opening and trappin
   2375..2416    +  CDS            V5 tag: epitope tag from simian virus 5
   2420..2497    +  CDS            HBB (fragment): HBB_PONPY - Experimental evidence at transcript level: Swiss-Prot protein existence level 2. Involved in oxygen transport from the lung to the various peripheral tissues. From Pongo pygmaeus (Bornean orangutan).
   2568..2623    +  polyA_signal   β-globin poly(A) signal: rabbit β-globin polyadenylation signal (Gil and Proudfoot, 1987)
   3008..3024    -  protein_bind   lac operator: The lac repressor binds to the lac operator to inhibit transcription in E. coli. This inhibition can be relieved by adding lactose or isopropyl-β-D-thiogalactopyranoside (IPTG). lac repressor encoded by lacI
   3032..3062    -  promoter       lac promoter: promoter for the E. coli lac operon
   3077..3098    -  protein_bind   CAP binding site: CAP binding activates transcription in the presence of cAMP. E. coli catabolite activator protein
   3111..3150    -  CDS            lacI (fragment): lac repressor; lacI; The lac repressor binds to the lac operator to inhibit transcription in E. coli. This inhibition can be relieved by adding lactose or isopropyl-β-D-thiogalactopyranoside (IPTG).
   3157..3179    +  promoter       SV40 promoter (fragment): SV40 enhancer and early promoter
   3203..3338    +  rep_origin     SV40 ori: SV40 origin of replication
   3358..3492    +  polyA_signal   SV40 poly(A) signal: SV40 polyadenylation signal
   3494..3548    -  CDS            lacI (fragment): lac repressor; lacI; The lac repressor binds to the lac operator to inhibit transcription in E. coli. This inhibition can be relieved by adding lactose or isopropyl-β-D-thiogalactopyranoside (IPTG).
   3731..4319    -  rep_origin     ori: high-copy-number ColE1/pMB1/pBR322/pUC origin of replication
   4490..5350    -  CDS            AmpR: β-lactamase; bla; confers resistance to ampicillin, carbenicillin, and related antibiotics
   5351..5455    -  promoter       AmpR promoter: bla
>Addgene plasmid #200934 | pCAGGS-△MTS-TFAM-V5 | addgene full sequence | sequence record 410627 | Addgene NGS Result
GGTCGACATTGATTATTGACTAGTTATTAATAGTAATCAATTACGGGGTCATTAGTTCATAGCCCATATA
TGGAGTTCCGCGTTACATAACTTACGGTAAATGGCCCGCCTGGCTGACCGCCCAACGACCCCCGCCCATT
GACGTCAATAATGACGTATGTTCCCATAGTAACGCCAATAGGGACTTTCCATTGACGTCAATGGGTGGAG
TATTTACGGTAAACTGCCCACTTGGCAGTACATCAAGTGTATCATATGCCAAGTACGCCCCCTATTGACG
TCAATGACGGTAAATGGCCCGCCTGGCATTATGCCCAGTACATGACCTTATGGGACTTTCCTACTTGGCA
GTACATCTACGTATTAGTCATCGCTATTACCATGGTCGAGGTGAGCCCCACGTTCTGCTTCACTCTCCCC
ATCTCCCCCCCCTCCCCACCCCCAATTTTGTATTTATTTATTTTTTAATTATTTTGTGCAGCGATGGGGG
CGGGGGGGGGGGGGGGGSGCGCSRGGGGGGGGGGGGGGGGGGGGGGGGGGGGGGGGGGSGAGGCGGAGAG
GTGCGGCGGCAGCCAATCAGAGCGGCGCGCTCCGAAAGTTTCCTTTTATGGCGAGGCGGCGGCGGCGGCG
GCCCTATAAAAAGCGAAGCGCGCGGCGGGCGGGAGTCGCTGCGCGCTGCCTTCGCCCCGTGCCCCGCTCC
GCCGCCGCCTCGCGCCGCCCGCCCCGGCTCTGACTGACCGCGTTACTCCCACAGGTGAGCGGGCGGGACG
GCCCTTCTCCTCCGGGCTGTAATTAGCGCTTGGTTTAATGACGGCTTGTTTCTTTTCTGTGGCTGCGTGA
AAGCCTTGAGGGGCTCCGGGAGGGCCCTTTGTGCGGGGGGAGCGGCTCGGGGGGTGCGTGCGTGTGTGTG
TGCGTGGGGAGCGCCGCGTGCGGCTCCGCGCTGCCCGGCGGCTGTGAGCGCTGCGGGCGCGGCGCGGGGC
TTTGTGCGCTCCGCAGTGTGCGCGAGGGGAGCGCGGCCGGGGGCGGTGCCCCGCGGTGCGGGGGGGGCTG
CGAGGGGAACAAAGGCTGCGTGCGGGGTGTGTGCGTGGGGGGGTGAGCAGGGGGTGTGGGCGCGTCGGTC
GGGCTGCAACCCCCCCTGCACCCCCCTCCCCGAGTTGCTGAGCACGGCCCGGCTTCGGGTGCGGGGCTCC
GTACGGGGCGTGGCGCGGGGCTCGCCGTGCCGGGCGGGGGGTGGCGGCAGGKGGGGGTGCCGGGCGGGGC
GGGGCCGCCKCGGGCCGGGGRGGGCTCGGGGGAGGGGCGCGGCGGCCCCCGGAGCGCCGGCGGCTGTCGA
GGCGCGGCGAGCCGCAGCCATTGCCTTTTATGGTAATCGTGCGAGAGGGCGCAGGGACTTCCTTTGTCCC
AAATCTGTGCGGAGCCGAAATCTGGGAGGCGCCGCCGCACCCCCTCTAGCGGGCGCGGGGCGAAGCGGTG
CGGCGCCGGCAGGAAGGAAATGGGCGGGGAGGGCCTTCGTGCGTCGCCGCGCCGCCGTCCCCTTCTCCCT
CTCCAGCCTCGGGGCTGTCCGCGGGGGGACGGCTGCCTTCGGGGGGGACGGGGCAGGGCGGGGTTCGGCT
TCTGGCGTGTGACCGGCGGCTCTAGAGCCTCTGCTAACCATGTTCATGCCTTCTTCTTTTTCCTACAGCT
CCTGGGCAACGTGCTGGTTATTGTGCTGTCTCATCATTTTGGCAAAGAATTCATATGCGGCCGCATGTCT
GTCTTGGCAAGTTGTCCAAAGAAACCTGTAAGTTCTTACCTTCGATTTTCTAAAGAACAACTACCCATAT
TTAAAGCTCAGAACCCAGATGCAAAAACTACAGAACTAATTAGAAGAATTGCCCAGCGTTGGAGGGAACT
TCCTGATTCAAAGAAAAAAATATATCAAGATGCTTATAGGGCGGAGTGGCAGGTATATAAAGAAGAGATA
AGCAGATTTAAAGAACAGCTAACTCCAAGTCAGATTATGTCTTTGGAAAAAGAAATCATGGACAAACATT
TAAAAAGGAAAGCTATGACAAAAAAAAAAGAGTTAACACTGCTTGGAAAACCAAAAAGACCTCGTTCAGC
TTATAACGTTTATGTAGCTGAAAGATTCCAAGAAGCTAAGGGTGATTCACCGCAGGAAAAGCTGAAGACT
GTAAAGGAAAACTGGAAAAATCTGTCTGACTCTGAAAAGGAATTATATATTCAGCATGCTAAAGAGGACG
AAACTCGTTATCATAATGAAATGAAGTCTTGGGAAGAACAAATGATTGAAGTTGGACGAAAGGATCTTCT
ACGTCGCACAATAAAGAAACAACGAAAATATGGTGCTGAGGAGTGTACGCGTGAAGGTACCAGGGGTAAG
CCTATCCCTAACCCTCTCCTCGGTCTCGATTCTACGTAAGAATTCACTCCTCAGGTGCAGGCTGCCTATC
AGAAGGTGGTGGCTGGTGTGGCCAATGCCCTGGCTCACAAATACCACTGAGATCTTTTTCCCTCTGCCAA
AAATTATGGGGACATCATGAAGCCCCTTGAGCATCTGACTTCTGGCTAATAAAGGAAATTTATTTTCATT
GCAATAGTGTGTTGGAATTTTTTGTGTCTCTCACTCGGAAGGACATATGGGAGGGCAAATCATTTAAAAC
ATCAGAATGAGTATTTGGTTTAGAGTTTGGCAACATATGCCCATATGCTGGCTGCCATGAACAAAGGTTG
GCTATAAAGAGGTCATCAGTATATGAAACAGCCCCCTGCTGTCCATTCCTTATTCCATAGAAAAGCCTTG
ACTTGAGGTTAGATTTTTTTTATATTTTGTTTTGTGTTATTTTTTTCTTTAACATCCCTAAAATTTTCCT
TACATGTTTTACTAGCCAGATTTTTCCTCCTCTCCTGACTACTCCCAGTCATAGCTGTCCCTCTTCTCTT
ATGGAGATCCCTCGACCTGCAGCCCAAGCTTGGCGTAATCATGGTCATAGCTGTTTCCTGTGTGAAATTG
TTATCCGCTCACAATTCCACACAACATACGAGCCGGAAGCATAAAGTGTAAAGCCTGGGGTGCCTAATGA
GTGAGCTAACTCACATTAATTGCGTTGCGCTCACTGCCCGCTTTCCAGTCGGGAAACCTGTCGTGCCAGC
GGATCCGCATCTCAATTAGTCAGCAACCATAGTCCCGCCCCTAACTCCGCCCATCCCGCCCCTAACTCCG
CCCAGTTCCGCCCATTCTCCGCCCCATGGCTGACTAATTTTTTTTATTTATGCAGAGGCCGAGGCCGCCT
CGGCCTCTGAGCTATTCCAGAAGTAGTGAGGAGGCTTTTTTGGAGGCCTAGGCTTTTGCAAAAAGCTAAC
TTGTTTATTGCAGCTTATAATGGTTACAAATAAAGCAATAGCATCACAAATTTCACAAATAAAGCATTTT
TTTCACTGCATTCTAGTTGTGGTTTGTCCAAACTCATCAATGTATCTTATCATGTCTGGATCCGCTGCAT
TAATGAATCGGCCAACGCGCGGGGAGAGGCGGTTTGCGTATTGGGCGCTCTTCCGCTTCCTCGCTCACTG
ACTCGCTGCGCTCGGTCGTTCGGCTGCGGCGAGCGGTATCAGCTCACTCAAAGGCGGTAATACGGTTATC
CACAGAATCAGGGGATAACGCAGGAAAGAACATGTGAGCAAAAGGCCAGCAAAAGGCCAGGAACCGTAAA
AAGGCCGCGTTGCTGGCGTTTTTCCATAGGCTCCGCCCCCCTGACGAGCATCACAAAAATCGACGCTCAA
GTCAGAGGTGGCGAAACCCGACAGGACTATAAAGATACCAGGCGTTTCCCCCTGGAAGCTCCCTCGTGCG
CTCTCCTGTTCCGACCCTGCCGCTTACCGGATACCTGTCCGCCTTTCTCCCTTCGGGAAGCGTGGCGCTT
TCTCATAGCTCACGCTGTAGGTATCTCAGTTCGGTGTAGGTCGTTCGCTCCAAGCTGGGCTGTGTGCACG
AACCCCCCGTTCAGCCCGACCGCTGCGCCTTATCCGGTAACTATCGTCTTGAGTCCAACCCGGTAAGACA
CGACTTATCGCCACTGGCAGCAGCCACTGGTAACAGGATTAGCAGAGCGAGGTATGTAGGCGGTGCTACA
GAGTTCTTGAAGTGGTGGCCTAACTACGGCTACACTAGAAGAACAGTATTTGGTATCTGCGCTCTGCTGA
AGCCAGTTACCTTCGGAAAAAGAGTTGGTAGCTCTTGATCCGGCAAACAAACCACCGCTGGTAGCGGTGG
TTTTTTTGTTTGCAAGCAGCAGATTACGCGCAGAAAAAAAGGATCTCAAGAAGATCCTTTGATCTTTTCT
ACGGGGTCTGACGCTCAGTGGAACGAAAACTCACGTTAAGGGATTTTGGTCATGAGATTATCAAAAAGGA
TCTTCACCTAGATCCTTTTAAATTAAAAATGAAGTTTTAAATCAATCTAAAGTATATATGAGTAAACTTG
GTCTGACAGTTACCAATGCTTAATCAGTGAGGCACCTATCTCAGCGATCTGTCTATTTCGTTCATCCATA
GTTGCCTGACTCCCCGTCGTGTAGATAACTACGATACGGGAGGGCTTACCATCTGGCCCCAGTGCTGCAA
TGATACCGCGAGACCCACGCTCACCGGCTCCAGATTTATCAGCAATAAACCAGCCAGCCGGAAGGGCCGA
GCGCAGAAGTGGTCCTGCAACTTTATCCGCCTCCATCCAGTCTATTAATTGTTGCCGGGAAGCTAGAGTA
AGTAGTTCGCCAGTTAATAGTTTGCGCAACGTTGTTGCCATTGCTACAGGCATCGTGGTGTCACGCTCGT
CGTTTGGTATGGCTTCATTCAGCTCCGGTTCCCAACGATCAAGGCGAGTTACATGATCCCCCATGTTGTG
CAAAAAAGCGGTTAGCTCCTTCGGTCCTCCGATCGTTGTCAGAAGTAAGTTGGCCGCAGTGTTATCACTC
ATGGTTATGGCAGCACTGCATAATTCTCTTACTGTCATGCCATCCGTAAGATGCTTTTCTGTGACTGGTG
AGTACTCAACCAAGTCATTCTGAGAATAGTGTATGCGGCGACCGAGTTGCTCTTGCCCGGCGTCAATACG
GGATAATACCGCGCCACATAGCAGAACTTTAAAAGTGCTCATCATTGGAAAACGTTCTTCGGGGCGAAAA
CTCTCAAGGATCTTACCGCTGTTGAGATCCAGTTCGATGTAACCCACTCGTGCACCCAACTGATCTTCAG
CATCTTTTACTTTCACCAGCGTTTCTGGGTGAGCAAAAACAGGAAGGCAAAATGCCGCAAAAAAGGGAAT
AAGGGCGACACGGAAATGTTGAATACTCATACTCTTCCTTTTTCAATATTATTGAAGCATTTATCAGGGT
TATTGTCTCATGAGCGGATACATATTTGAATGTATTTAGAAAAATAAACAAATAGGGGTTCCGCGCACAT
TTCCCCGAAAAGTGCCACCTG
